>Addgene plasmid #104980 | pAFMW-AthHEN1 | depositor full sequence | sequence record 199078 | pAFMW-AthHEN1 sequence 8796 bps
TTGTACAAAGTGGTGACGTAAGCTAGCAGGATCTTTGTGAAGGAACCTTACTTCTGTGGTGTGACATAAT
TGGACAAACTACCTACAGAGATTTAAAGCTCTAAGGTAAATATAAAATTTTTAAGTGTATAATGTGTTAA
ACTACTGATTCTAATTGTTTGTGTATTTTAGATTCCAACCTATGGAACTGATGAATGGGAGCAGTGGTGG
AATGCCTTTAATGAGGAAAACCTGTTTTGCTCAGAAGAAATGCCATCTAGTGATGATGAGGCTACTGCTG
ACTCTCAACATTCTACTCCTCCAAAAAAGAAGAGAAAGGTAGAAGACCCCAAGGACTTTCCTTCAGAATT
GCTAAGTTTTTTGAGTCATGCTGTGTTTAGTAATAGAACTCTTGCTTGCTTTGCTATTTACACCACAAAG
GAAAAAGCTGCACTGCTATACAAGAAAATTATGGAAAAATATTCTGTAACCTTTATAAGTAGGCATAACA
GTTATAATCATAACATACTGTTTTTTCTTACTCCACACAGGCATAGAGTGTCTGCTATTAATAACTATGC
TCAAAAATTGTGTACCTTTAGCTTTTTAATTTGTAAAGGGGTTAATAAGGAATATTTGATGTATAGTGCC
TTGACTAGAGATCATAATCAGCCATACCACATTTGTAGAGGTTTTACTTGCTTTAAAAAACCTCCCACAC
CTCCCCCTGAACCTGAAACATAAAATGAATGCAATTGTTGTTGTTAACTTGTTTATTGCAGCTTATAATG
GTTACAAATAAAGCAATAGCATCACAAATTTCACAAATAAAGCATTTTTTTCACTGCATTCTAGTTGTGG
TTTGTCCAAACTCATCAATGTATCTTATCATGTCTGGATCCCGTTTAAACTACGCGTAATTCAAACAGGG
TTCTGGCGTCGTTCTCGTACTGTTTTCCCCAGGCCAGTGCTTTAGCGTTATTGAAAAAGGAAGAGTATGA
GTATTCAACATTTCCGTGTCGCCCTTATTCCCTTTTTTGCGGCATTTTGCCTTCCTGTTTTTGCTCACCC
AGAAACGCTGGTGAAAGTAAAAGATGCTGAAGATCAGTTGGGTGCACGAGTGGGTTACATCGAACTGGAT
CTCAACAGCGGTAAGATCCTTGAGAGTTTTCGCCCCGAAGAACGTTTTCCAATGATGAGCACTTTTAAAG
TTCTGCTATGTGGCGCGGTATTATCCCGTATTGACGCCGGGCAAGAGCAACTCGGTCGCCGCATACACTA
TTCTCAGAATGACTTGGTTGAGTACTCACCAGTCACAGAAAAGCATCTTACGGATGGCATGACAGTAAGA
GAATTATGCAGTGCTGCCATAACCATGAGTGATAACACTGCGGCCAACTTACTTCTGACAACGATCGGAG
GACCGAAGGAGCTAACCGCTTTTTTGCACAACATGGGGGATCATGTAACTCGCCTTGATCGTTGGGAACC
GGAGCTGAATGAAGCCATACCAAACGACGAGCGTGACACCACGATGCCTGTAGCAATGGCAACAACGTTG
CGCAAACTATTAACTGGCGAACTACTTACTCTAGCTTCCCGGCAACAATTAATAGACTGGATGGAGGCGG
ATAAAGTTGCAGGACCACTTCTGCGCTCGGCCCTTCCGGCTGGCTGGTTTATTGCTGATAAATCTGGAGC
CGGTGAGCGTGGGTCTCGCGGTATCATTGCAGCACTGGGGCCAGATGGTAAGCCCTCCCGTATCGTAGTT
ATCTACACGACGGGGAGTCAGGCAACTATGGATGAACGAAATAGACAGATCGCTGAGATAGGTGCCTCAC
TGATTAAGCATTGGTAACTGTCAGACCAAGTTTACTCATATATACTTTAGATTGATTTAAAACTTCATTT
TTAATTTAAAAGGATCTAGGTGAAGATCCTTTTTGATAATCTCATGACCAAAATCCCTTAACGTGAGTTT
TCGTTCCACTGAGCGTCAGACCCCGTAGAAAAGATCAAAGGATCTTCTTGAGATCCTTTTTTTCTGCGCG
TAATCTGCTGCTTGCAAACAAAAAAACCACCGCTACCAGCGGTGGTTTGTTTGCCGGATCAAGAGCTACC
AACTCTTTTTCCGAAGGTAACTGGCTTCAGCAGAGCGCAGATACCAAATACTGTCCTTCTAGTGTAGCCG
TAGTTAGGCCACCACTTCAAGAACTCTGTAGCACCGCCTACATACCTCGCTCTGCTAATCCTGTTACCAG
TGGCTGCTGCCAGTGGCGATAAGTCGTGTCTTACCGGGTTGGACTCAAGACGATAGTTACCGGATAAGGC
GCAGCGGTCGGGCTGAACGGGGGGTTCGTGCACACAGCCCAGCTTGGAGCGAACGACCTACACCGAACTG
AGATACCTACAGCGTGAGCTATGAGAAAGCGCCACGCTTCCCGAAGGGAGAAAGGCGGACAGGTATCCGG
TAAGCGGCAGGGTCGGAACAGGAGAGCGCACGAGGGAGCTTCCAGGGGGAAACGCCTGGTATCTTTATAG
TCCTGTCGGGTTTCGCCACCTCTGACTTGAGCGTCGATTTTTGTGATGCTCGTCAGGGGGGCGGAGCCTA
TGGAAAAACGCCAGCAACGCGGCCTTTTTACGGTTCCTGGCCTTTTGCTGGCCTTTTGCTCACATGTTCT
TTCCTGCGTTATCCCCTGATTCTGTGGATAACCGTATTACCGCCTTTGAGTGAGCTGATACCGCTCGCCG
CAGCCGAACGACCGAGCGCAGCGAGTCAGTGAGCGAGGAAGCGGAAGAGCGCCCAATACGCAAACCGCCT
CTCCCCGCGCGTTGGCCGATTCATTAATGCAGGCAACTCGTGAAAGGTAGGCGGATCAGCGGCCGCAGCA
TGCAATTCTATATTCTAAAAACACAAATGATACTTCTAAAAAAAAATCATGAATGGCATCAACTCTGAAT
CAAATCTTTGCAGATGCACCTACTTCTCATTTCCACTGTCACATCATTTTTCCAGATCTCGCTGCCTGTT
ATGTGGCCCACAAACCAAGACACGTTTTATGGCCATTAAAGCTGGCTGATCGTCGCCAAACACCAAATAC
ATAATGAATATGTACACATTCGAGAAAGAAGCGATCAAAGAAGCGTCTTCGGGCGGAGTAGGAGAATGCG
GAGGAGAAGGAGAACGAGCTGATCTAGTATCTCTCCACAATCCAATGCCAACTGACCAACTGGCCATATT
CGGAGCAATTTGAAGCCAATTTCCATCGCCTGGCGATCGCTCCATTCTTGGCTATATGTTTTTCACCGTT
ACCCGGGGCCATTTTCAAAGACTCGTCGGCAAGATAAGATTGTGTCACTCGCTGTCTCTCTTCATTTGTC
GAAGAATGCTGAGGAATTTCGCGATGACGTCGGCGAGTATTTTGAAGAATGAGAATAATTTGTATTTATA
CGAAAATCAGTTAGTGGAATTTTCTACAAAAACATGTTATCTATAGATAATTTTGTTGCAAAATATGTTG
ACTATGACAAAGATTGTATGTATATACCTTTAATGTATTCTCATTTTCTTATGTATTTATAATGGCAATG
ATGATACTGATGATATTTTAAGATGATGCCAGACCAAAAGGCTTGAATTTCTGCGTCTTTTGCCGAACGC
AGTGCATGTGCAATTGTTGTTTTTTGGAATATTCAATTTTCGGACTGTCCGCTTTGATTTCAGTTTCTTG
GCTTATTCAAAAAGCAAAGTAAAGCCAAAAAAGCGAGATGGCAATACCAAATGCGGCAAAACGGTAGTGG
AAGGAAAGGGGTGCGGGGCAGCGGAAGGAAGGGTGGGGCGGGGCGTGGCGGGGTCTGTGGCTGGGCGCGA
CGTCACCGACGTTGGAGCCACTCCTTTGACCATGTGTGCGTGTGTGTATTATTCGTGTCTCGCCACTCGC
CGGTTGTTTTTTTCTTTTTATGCTGCGCTCTCTCTAGCGCCATCTCGCTTACGCATGCTCAACGCACCGC
ATGTTGCCGTTTCCTTTTATGCGTCATTTTGGCTCGAAATAGGCAATTATTTAAACAAAGATTAGTCAAC
GAAAACGCTAAAATAAATAAGTCTACAATATGGTTACTTATTGCCATGTGTGTGCAGCCAACGATAGCAA
CAAAAGCAACAACACAGGTGGCTTTCCCTCTTTCACTTTTTGTTTGCAAGCCGCGTGCGAGCAAGACGGC
ACGACCGGCAAACGCAATTACGCTGACAAAGAGCAGACGAAGTTTTGGCGAAAAACATCAAGGCGCCTGA
TACGAATGCATTTGCAATAACAATTGCGATATTTAATATTGTTTATGAAGCTGTTTGACTTCAAAACACA
CAAAAAAAAAAATAAAACAAATTATTTGAAAGAGAATTAGGAATCGGACGCTTATCGTTAGGGTAACAAC
AAGAAATGCTTACTGAGTCACAGCCTCTGGAAAACTGCCGCAAGCCAGAGAGAGAGAGAAAAAGAGGGAG
AGCAGCTTAGACCGCATGTGCTTGTGTGTGAGGCGTCTCTCTCTTCGTCTCTGTTGCGCAAACGCATAGA
CTGCACTGAGAAAATCGATTACCTATTTTTTATGAATGAATATTTGCACTATTACTATTCAAAACTATTA
AGATAGCAATCACATTCAATAGCCAAATACTATACCACCTGAGCGATGCAACGAAATGATCAATTTGAGC
AAAAATGCTGCATATTTAGGACGGCATCATTATAGAAATGCTTCTTGCTGTGTACTTTTCTCTCGTCTGG
CAGCTGTTTCGCCGTTATTGTTAAAACCGGCTTAAGTTAGGTGTGTTTTCTACGACTAGTGAATGCCCTA
CTAGAAGATGTGTGTTGCACAAAATGTCCCTGGAATAACCAATTTGAAGTGCAGATAGCAGTAAACGTAA
GCTAATATGAATATTATTTAACTGTAATGTTTTAATATCGCTGGACATTACTAATAAACCCACTATAAAC
ACATGTACATATGTATGTTTTGGCATACAATGAGTAGTTGGGGAAAAAATGTGTAAAAGCACCGTGACCA
TCACAGCATAAAGATAACCAGCTGAAGTATCGAATATGAGTAACCCCCAAATTGAATCACATGCCGCAAC
TGATAGGACCCATGGAAGTACACTCTTCATGGCGATATACAAGACACACACAAGCACGAACACCCAGTTG
CGGAGGAAATTCTCCGTAAATGAAAACCCAATCGGCGAACAATTCATACCCATATATGGTAAAAGTTTTG
AACGCGACTTGAGAGCGGAGAGCATTGCGGCTGATAAGGTTTTAGCGCTAAGCGGGCTTTATAAAACGGG
CTGCGGGACCAGTTTTCATATCACTACCGTTTGAGTTCTTGTGCTGTGTGGATACTCCTCCCGACACAAA
GCCGCTCCATCAGCCAGCAGTCGTCTAATCCAGAGACCCCGGATCCAGATATCGAGGCCTGTCTAGAGAA
GCTTGTTCGAATCTCGAGTGCGCGCTTCCGGAGGTATACACCTAGGCGGTACCACTGCAGTGAATTCGGA
GCTCCGCCACCATGGACTACAAAGACCATGACGGTGATTATAAAGATCATGACATCGATTACAAGGATGA
CGATGACAAGCACCGGTTGAGCTCCGCCACCATGGAGCAAAAGCTCATTTCTGAAGAGGACTTGAATGAA
ATGGAGCAAAAGCTCATTTCTGAAGAGGACTTGAATGAAATGGAGCAAAAGCTCATTTCTGAAGAGGACT
TGAATGAAATGGAGCAAAAGCTCATTTCTGAAGAGGACTTGAATGAAATGGAGCAAAAGCTCATTTCTGA
AGAGGACTTGAATGAAATGGAGAGCTTGGGCGACCTCACCATGGAGCAAAAGCTCATTTCTGAAGAGGAC
TTGAATCACCGGTATACAAGTTTGTACAAAAAAGCAGGCTCCGCGGCCGCCCCCTTCACCATGGCGGGTG
GTGGCAAGCACACCCCGACTCCAAAGGCTATTATCCATCAAAAGTTTGGCGCTAAGGCCTCGTATACAGT
GGAGGAAGTTCATGACTCGTCGCAGTCGGGCTGCCTGGGCCTGGCCATTCCGCAGAAGGGTCCGTGCCTC
TACCGGTGTCACCTGCAGCTGCCAGAATTCTCCGTGGTGAGCAATGTATTCAAAAAGAAGAAGGATAGTG
AGCAGAGTGCTGCTGAGCTGGCCTTGGATAAACTGGGTATTCGACCCCAGAACGACGATTTGACAGTGGA
TGAGGCGCGCGATGAGATCGTGGGCAGGATCAAATATATATTCAGTGACGAGTTCCTGAGTGCCGAGCAC
CCGTTGGGCGCACACTTGCGCGCAGCCCTGCGTCGCGATGGCGAACGTTGCGGCTCGGTTCCGGTTAGTG
TGATTGCTACCGTGGACGCCAAAATTAACAGCCGCTGTAAGATAATCAATCCCTCCGTGGAGAGTGACCC
GTTCCTGGCCATTTCGTACGTGATGAAAGCAGCAGCTAAGCTGGCCGACTACATAGTGGCCTCGCCACAC
GGCCTCCGTCGCAAAAACGCGTACCCGTCCGAGATAGTCGAGGCGTTGGCGACGCACGTAAGCGATTCGC
TCCATTCCCGGGAGGTGGCCGCTGTTTACATTCCGTGCATCGATGAGGAGGTTGTAGAGTTGGATACGCT
CTACATCAGCTCGAATCGCCATTACCTGGATTCGATCGCCGAGCGACTCGGTTTGAAGGACGGCAATCAG
GTTATGATTAGTCGCATGTTTGGCAAGGCGTCGTGTGGTTCCGAGTGTCGTCTGTACTCGGAGATCCCAA
AGAAGTATCTGGACAATTCCAGCGATGCCAGCGGTACTTCCAACGAGGATTCCAGCCATATCGTCAAGAG
CCGCAACGCTCGCGCCTCGTACATCTGTGGTCAGGATATCCATGGTGACGCCATCCTCGCCAGCGTAGGA
TACCGATGGAAGTCGGACGACCTGGACTACGATGATGTGACAGTCAACAGTTTCTACAGGATATGCTGCG
GCATGTCCCCGAATGGTATATACAAAATAAGCAGGCAGGCCGTGATCGCGGCGCAGCTGCCCTTCGCCTT
TACTACGAAGAGCAATTGGCGCGGTCCGTTGCCCCGTGAGATCCTGGGTCTGTTCTGCCACCAGCACCGA
CTGGCGGAACCAATTCTGTCCAGCAGTACCGCGCCGGTGAAGAGTTTGTCCGACATCTTTCGCAGTCACA
AGAAGTTGAAGGTAAGCGGTGTTGACGACGCAAACGAGAACTTGTCCCGCCAGAAGGAAGATACGCCCGG
ACTGGGTCACGGCTTCCGATGTGAGGTTAAGATTTTTACCAAGAGTCAGGACCTGGTACTCGAATGCTCC
CCACGTAAATTCTACGAGAAGGAGAACGATGCCATCCAGAACGCCTCCTTGAAGGCCTTGCTCTGGTTCA
GCAAGTTCTTTGCCGACCTGGACGTTGACGGCGAGCAAAGTTGCGACACTGATGATGATCAGGATACGAA
GAGCAGTAGCCCAAACGTATTCGCCGCCCCCCCCATCTTGCAGAAGGAGCACTCCTCGGAGAGCAAGAAC
ACCAATGTGCTCAGTGCGGAAAAGCGGGTCCAGTCCATCACCAATGGCAGTGTCGTGAGTATTTGCTACT
CCCTCAGCCTGGCCGTCGATCCCGAGTATTCGTCCGATGGCGAAAGCCCCAGGGAGGATAATGAAAGTAA
CGAGGAGATGGAAAGTGAATACAGCGCCAACTGTGAGTCGAGTGTGGAGCTGATTGAGTCGAACGAGGAG
ATCGAGTTCGAGGTCGGCACCGGCAGCATGAACCCGCACATTGAGAGCGAGGTGACCCAAATGACCGTTG
GTGAGTACGCCAGCTTTCGCATGACACCGCCAGACGCGGCAGAGGCACTGATCCTGGCAGTGGGCAGCGA
CACCGTGCGAATCCGCTCCCTGCTGAGCGAGAGGCCATGCCTCAATTACAACATCCTGCTGCTGGGCGTT
AAGGGACCCAGTGAGGAGCGCATGGAGGCCGCCTTCTTCAAGCCCCCTCTCTCGAAGCAACGAGTGGAGT
ATGCCCTGAAGCATATTCGAGAGTCGAGTGCATCGACGCTGGTGGATTTTGGCTGTGGCTCCGGAAGTCT
GTTGGATAGTCTCCTGGACTACCCAACAAGCCTGCAAACGATTATAGGCGTGGACATCTCGCCTAAGGGC
CTCGCCCGTGCCGCGAAGATGCTGCACGTTAAATTGAACAAGGAGGCGTGCAATGTTAAGAGTGCTACTC
TGTACGATGGAAGCATTCTCGAGTTCGACAGCCGCCTGCACGATGTTGACATTGGCACTTGTTTGGAAGT
GATTGAACACATGGAAGAGGATCAAGCCTGCGAGTTTGGTGAAAAGGTGTTGAGTTTGTTCCACCCGAAG
CTGCTCATAGTGAGCACCCCCAATTATGAATTTAACACGATACTGCAGCGCTCGACGCCCGAGACGCAGG
AGGAGAACAACTCCGAGCCACAGCTCCCGAAATTCAGGAACCATGACCATAAATTCGAGTGGACACGGGA
GCAGTTTAATCAATGGGCTTCGAAGCTGGGCAAGCGCCACAACTACTCCGTGGAGTTCAGCGGTGTCGGA
GGCAGTGGCGAGGTGGAACCGGGCTTTGCCAGCCAGATCGCTATATTCCGGCGTGAAGCTAGCTCGGTCG
AGAATGTCGCAGAAAGTAGCATGCAACCCTACAAAGTGATTTGGGAATGGAAGAAGGAGGACGTCGAAAA
AAAGAAGACTGACTTGTAAAAGGGTGGGCGCGCCGACCCAGCTTTC
Features (pLannotate 1.2.2; 21 found; start..end, strand, type, name):
     30..104     +  CDS            small t antigen (fragment): SV40 (simian virus 40) small t antigen
    106..171     +  intron         small t intron: SV40 (simian virus 40) small t antigen intron
    301..321     +  CDS            SV40 NLS: nuclear localization signal of SV40 (simian virus 40) large T antigen
    640..723     +  CDS            large T antigen (fragment): large T antigen from SV40 (simian virus 40)
    746..880     +  polyA_signal   SV40 poly(A) signal: SV40 polyadenylation signal
    898..960     -  CDS            Exo (fragment): 5' to 3' double-stranded DNA exonuclease in the λ Red system; exo; creates 3' single-stranded DNA tails
    959..976     +  promoter       AmpR promoter (fragment): bla
    977..1837    +  CDS            AmpR: β-lactamase; bla; confers resistance to ampicillin, carbenicillin, and related antibiotics
   2008..2596    +  rep_origin     ori: high-copy-number ColE1/pMB1/pBR322/pUC origin of replication
   2779..2832    +  CDS            lacI (fragment): lac repressor; lacI; The lac repressor binds to the lac operator to inhibit transcription in E. coli. This inhibition can be relieved by adding lactose or isopropyl-β-D-thiogalactopyranoside (IPTG).
   2918..5427    +  promoter       Ac5 promoter: Drosophila melanogaster actin 5C promoter
   5545..5610    +  CDS            3xFLAG: three tandem FLAG® epitope tags, followed by an enterokinase cleavage site
   5635..5664    +  CDS            Myc: Myc (human c-Myc proto-oncogene) epitope tag
   5674..5703    +  CDS            Myc: Myc (human c-Myc proto-oncogene) epitope tag
   5713..5742    +  CDS            Myc: Myc (human c-Myc proto-oncogene) epitope tag
   5752..5781    +  CDS            Myc: Myc (human c-Myc proto-oncogene) epitope tag
   5791..5820    +  CDS            Myc: Myc (human c-Myc proto-oncogene) epitope tag
   5854..5883    +  CDS            Myc: Myc (human c-Myc proto-oncogene) epitope tag
   5896..5920    +  protein_bind   attB1: mutant version of attB; recombination site for the Gateway® BP reaction BP Clonase™
   5941..8766    +  CDS            HEN1: HEN1_ARATH - Also known as CRM2. Experimental evidence at protein level: Swiss-Prot protein existence level 1. Methyltransferase that adds a methyl group to the ribose of the last nucleotide of small RNAs (sRNAs). This protects the 3'-end of sRNAs from uridylation activity and subsequent degradation. Can methylate 3'-end of microRNAs (miRNAs), small interfering RNAs (siRNas) and trans-acting small interfering RNAs (ta-siRNAs). Involved in plant development through its role in small RNAs processing. Required for the specification of reproductive organ identities and the probable repression of A
   8786..14      -  protein_bind   attB2 (across the origin): mutant version of attB; recombination site for the Gateway® BP reaction BP Clonase™
