>Addgene plasmid #104980 | pAFMW-AthHEN1 | addgene full sequence | sequence record 202486 | Addgene NGS Result
TTGTACAAAGTGGTGACGTAAGCTAGCAGGATCTTTGTGAAGGAACCTTACTTCTGTGGTGTGACATAAT
TGGACAAACTACCTACAGAGATTTAAAGCTCTAAGGTAAATATAAAATTTTTAAGTGTATAATGTGTTAA
ACTACTGATTCTAATTGTTTGTGTATTTTAGATTCCAACCTATGGAACTGATGAATGGGAGCAGTGGTGG
AATGCCTTTAATGAGGAAAACCTGTTTTGCTCAGAAGAAATGCCATCTAGTGATGATGAGGCTACTGCTG
ACTCTCAACATTCTACTCCTCCAAAAAAGAAGAGAAAGGTAGAAGACCCCAAGGACTTTCCTTCAGAATT
GCTAAGTTTTTTGAGTCATGCTGTGTTTAGTAATAGAACTCTTGCTTGCTTTGCTATTTACACCACAAAG
GAAAAAGCTGCACTGCTATACAAGAAAATTATGGAAAAATATTCTGTAACCTTTATAAGTAGGCATAACA
GTTATAATCATAACATACTGTTTTTTCTTACTCCACACAGGCATAGAGTGTCTGCTATTAATAACTATGC
TCAAAAATTGTGTACCTTTAGCTTTTTAATTTGTAAAGGGGTTAATAAGGAATATTTGATGTATAGTGCC
TTGACTAGAGATCATAATCAGCCATACCACATTTGTAGAGGTTTTACTTGCTTTAAAAAACCTCCCACAC
CTCCCCCTGAACCTGAAACATAAAATGAATGCAATTGTTGTTGTTAACTTGTTTATTGCAGCTTATAATG
GTTACAAATAAAGCAATAGCATCACAAATTTCACAAATAAAGCATTTTTTTCACTGCATTCTAGTTGTGG
TTTGTCCAAACTCATCAATGTATCTTATCATGTCTGGATCCCGTTTAAACTACGCGTAATTCAAACAGGG
TTCTGGCGTCGTTCTCGTACTGTTTTCCCCAGGCCAGTGCTTTAGCGTTATTGAAAAAGGAAGAGTATGA
GTATTCAACATTTCCGTGTCGCCCTTATTCCCTTTTTTGCGGCATTTTGCCTTCCTGTTTTTGCTCACCC
AGAAACGCTGGTGAAAGTAAAAGATGCTGAAGATCAGTTGGGTGCACGAGTGGGTTACATCGAACTGGAT
CTCAACAGCGGTAAGATCCTTGAGAGTTTTCGCCCCGAAGAACGTTTTCCAATGATGAGCACTTTTAAAG
TTCTGCTATGTGGCGCGGTATTATCCCGTATTGACGCCGGGCAAGAGCAACTCGGTCGCCGCATACACTA
TTCTCAGAATGACTTGGTTGAGTACTCACCAGTCACAGAAAAGCATCTTACGGATGGCATGACAGTAAGA
GAATTATGCAGTGCTGCCATAACCATGAGTGATAACACTGCGGCCAACTTACTTCTGACAACGATCGGAG
GACCGAAGGAGCTAACCGCTTTTTTGCACAACATGGGGGATCATGTAACTCGCCTTGATCGTTGGGAACC
GGAGCTGAATGAAGCCATACCAAACGACGAGCGTGACACCACGATGCCTGTAGCAATGGCAACAACGTTG
CGCAAACTATTAACTGGCGAACTACTTACTCTAGCTTCCCGGCAACAATTAATAGACTGGATGGAGGCGG
ATAAAGTTGCAGGACCACTTCTGCGCTCGGCCCTTCCGGCTGGCTGGTTTATTGCTGATAAATCTGGAGC
CGGTGAGCGTGGGTCTCGCGGTATCATTGCAGCACTGGGGCCAGATGGTAAGCCCTCCCGTATCGTAGTT
ATCTACACGACGGGGAGTCAGGCAACTATGGATGAACGAAATAGACAGATCGCTGAGATAGGTGCCTCAC
TGATTAAGCATTGGTAACTGTCAGACCAAGTTTACTCATATATACTTTAGATTGATTTAAAACTTCATTT
TTAATTTAAAAGGATCTAGGTGAAGATCCTTTTTGATAATCTCATGACCAAAATCCCTTAACGTGAGTTT
TCGTTCCACTGAGCGTCAGACCCCGTAGAAAAGATCAAAGGATCTTCTTGAGATCCTTTTTTTCTGCGCG
TAATCTGCTGCTTGCAAACAAAAAAACCACCGCTACCAGCGGTGGTTTGTTTGCCGGATCAAGAGCTACC
AACTCTTTTTCCGAAGGTAACTGGCTTCAGCAGAGCGCAGATACCAAATACTGTTCTTCTAGTGTAGCCG
TAGTTAGGCCACCACTTCAAGAACTCTGTAGCACCGCCTACATACCTCGCTCTGCTAATCCTGTTACCAG
TGGCTGCTGCCAGTGGCGATAAGTCGTGTCTTACCGGGTTGGACTCAAGACGATAGTTACCGGATAAGGC
GCAGCGGTCGGGCTGAACGGGGGGTTCGTGCACACAGCCCAGCTTGGAGCGAACGACCTACACCGAACTG
AGATACCTACAGCGTGAGCTATGAGAAAGCGCCACGCTTCCCGAAGGGAGAAAGGCGGACAGGTATCCGG
TAAGCGGCAGGGTCGGAACAGGAGAGCGCACGAGGGAGCTTCCAGGGGGAAACGCCTGGTATCTTTATAG
TCCTGTCGGGTTTCGCCACCTCTGACTTGAGCGTCGATTTTTGTGATGCTCGTCAGGGGGGCGGAGCCTA
TGGAAAAACGCCAGCAACGCGGCCTTTTTACGGTTCCTGGCCTTTTGCTGGCCTTTTGCTCACATGTTCT
TTCCTGCGTTATCCCCTGATTCTGTGGATAACCGTATTACCGCCTTTGAGTGAGCTGATACCGCTCGCCG
CAGCCGAACGACCGAGCGCAGCGAGTCAGTGAGCGAGGAAGCGGAAGAGCGCCCAATACGCAAACCGCCT
CTCCCCGCGCGTTGGCCGATTCATTAATGCAGGCAACTCGTGAAAGGTAGGCGGATCAGCGGCCGCAGCA
TGCAATTCTATATTCTAAAAACACAAATGATACTTCTAAAAAAAAATCATGAATGGCATCAACTCTGAAT
CAAATCTTTGCAGATGCACCTACTTCTCATTTCCACTGTCACATCATTTTTCCAGATCTCGCTGCCTGTT
ATGTGGCCCACAAACCAAGACACGTTTTATGGCCATTAAAGCTGGCTGATCGTCGCCAAACACCAAATAC
ATAATGAATATGTACACATTCGAGAAAGAAGCGATCAAAGAAGCGTCTTCGGGCGGAGTAGGAGAATGCG
GAGGAGAAGGAGAACGAGCTGATCTAGTATCTCTCCACAATCCAATGCCAACTGACCAACTGGCCATATT
CGGAGCAATTTGAAGCCAATTTCCATCGCCTGGCGATCGCTCCATTCTTGGCTATATGTTTTTCACCGTT
ACCCGGGGCCATTTTCAAAGACTCGTCGGCAAGATAAGATTGTGTCACTCGCTGTCTCTCTTCATTTGTC
GAAGAATGCTGAGGAATTTCGCGATGACGTCGGCGAGTATTTTGAAGAATGAGAATAATTTGTATTTATA
CGAAAATCAGTTAGTGGAATTTTCTACAAAAACATGTTATCTATAGATAATTTTGTTGCAAAATATGTTG
ACTATGACAAAGATTGTATGTATATACCTTTAATGTATTCTCATTTTCTTATGTATTTATAATGGCAATG
ATGATACTGATGATATTTTAAGATGATGCCAGACCAAAAGGCTTGAATTTCTGCGTCTTTTGCCGAACGC
AGTGCATGTGCAATTGTTGTTTTTTGGAATATTCAATTTTCGGACTGTCCGCTTTGATTTCAGTTTCTTG
GCTTATTCAAAAAGCAAAGTAAAGCCAAAAAAGCGAGATGGCAATACCAAATGCGGCAAAACGGTAGTGG
AAGGAAAGGGGTGCGGGGCAGCGGAAGGAAGGGTGGGGCGGGGCGTGGCGGGGTCTGTGGCTGGGCGCGA
CGTCACCGACGTTGGAGCCACTCCTTTGACCATGTGTGCGTGTGTGTATTATTCGTGTCTCGCCACTCGC
CGGTTGTTTTTTTCTTTTTATGCTGCGCTCTCTCTAGCGCCATCTCGCTTACGCATGCTCAACGCACCGC
ATGTTGCCGTTTCCTTTTATGCGTCATTTTGGCTCGAAATAGGCAATTATTTAAACAAAGATTAGTCAAC
GAAAACGCTAAAATAAATAAGTCTACAATATGGTTACTTATTGCCATGTGTGTGCAGCCAACGATAGCAA
CAAAAGCAACAACACAGGTGGCTTTCCCTCTTTCACTTTTTGTTTGCAAGCCGCGTGCGAGCAAGACGGC
ACGACCGGCAAACGCAATTACGCTGACAAAGAGCAGACGAAGTTTTGGCGAAAAACATCAAGGCGCCTGA
TACGAATGCATTTGCAATAACAATTGCGATATTTAATATTGTTTATGAAGCTGTTTGACTTCAAAACACA
CAAAAAAAAAAATAAAACAAATTATTTGAAAGAGAATTAGGAATCGGACGCTTATCGTTAGGGTAACAAC
AAGAAATGCTTACTGAGTCACAGCCTCTGGAAAACTGCCGCAAGCCAGAGAGAGAGAGAAAAAGAGGGAG
AGCAGCTTAGACCGCATGTGCTTGTGTGTGAGGCGTCTCTCTCTTCGTCTCTGTTGCGCAAACGCATAGA
CTGCACTGAAAAAATCGATTACCTATTTTTTATGAATGAATATTTGCACTATTACTATTCAAAACTATTA
AGATAGCAATCACATTCAATAGCCAAATACTATACCACCTGAGCGATGCAACGAAATGATCAATTTGAGC
AAAAATGCTGCATATTTAGGACGGCATCATTATAGAAATGCTTCTTGCTGTGTACTTTTCTCTCGTCTGG
CAGCTGTTTCGCCGTTATTGTTAAAACCGGCTTAAGTTAGGTGTGTTTTCTACGACTAGTGAATGCCCTA
CTAGAAGATGTGTGTTGCACAAAATGTCCCTGGAATAACCAATTTGAAGTGCAGATAGCAGTAAACGTAA
GCTAATATGAATATTATTTAACTGTAATGTTTTAATATCGCTGGACATTACTAATAAACCCACTATAAAC
ACATGTACATATGTATGTTTTGGCATACAATGAGTAGTTGGGGAAAAAATGTGTAAAAGCACCGTGACCA
TCACAGCATAAAGATAACCAGCTGAAGTATCGAATATGAGTAACCCCCAAATTGAATCACATGCCGCAAC
TGATAGGACCCATGGAAGTACACTCTTCATGGCGATATACAAGACACACACAAGCACGAACACCCAGTTG
CGGAGGAAATTCTCCGTAAATGAAAACCCAATCGGCGAACAATTCATACCCATATATGGTAAAAGTTTTG
AACGCGACTTGAGAGCGGAGAGCATTGCGGCTGATAAGGTTTTAGCGCTAAGCGGGCTTTATAAAACGGG
CTGCGGGACCAGTTTTCATATCACTACCGTTTGAGTTCTTGTGCTGTGTGGATACTCCTCCCGACACAAA
GCCGCTCCATCAGCCAGCAGTCGTCTAATCCAGAGACCCCGGATCCAGATATCGAGGCCTGTCTAGAGAA
GCTTGTTCGAATCTCGAGTGCGCGCTTCCGGAGGTATACACCTAGGCGGTACCACTGCAGTGAATTCGGA
GCTCCGCCACCATGGACTACAAAGACCATGACGGTGATTATAAAGATCATGACATCGATTACAAGGATGA
CGATGACAAGCACCGGTTGAGCTCCGCCACCATGGAGCAAAAGCTCATTTCTGAAGAGGACTTGAATGAA
ATGGAGCAAAAGCTCATTTCTGAAGAGGACTTGAATGAAATGGAGCAAAAGCTCATTTCTGAAGAGGACT
TGAATGAAATGGAGCAAAAGCTCATTTCTGAAGAGGACTTGAATGAAATGGAGCAAAAGCTCATTTCTGA
AGAGGACTTGAATGAAATGGAGAGCTTGGGCGACCTCACCATGGAGCAAAAGCTCATTTCTGAAGAGGAC
TTGAATCACCGGTATACAAGTTTGTACAAAAAAGCAGGCTCCGCGGCCGCCCCCTTCACCATGGCGGGTG
GTGGCAAGCACACCCCGACTCCAAAGGCTATTATCCATCAAAAGTTTGGCGCTAAGGCCTCGTATACAGT
GGAGGAAGTTCATGACTCGTCGCAGTCGGGCTGCCTGGGCCTGGCCATTCCGCAGAAGGGTCCGTGCCTC
TACCGGTGTCACCTGCAGCTGCCAGAATTCTCCGTGGTGAGCAATGTATTCAAAAAGAAGAAGGATAGTG
AGCAGAGTGCTGCTGAGCTGGCCTTGGATAAACTGGGTATTCGACCCCAGAACGACGATTTGACAGTGGA
TGAGGCGCGCGATGAGATCGTGGGCAGGATCAAATATATATTCAGTGACGAGTTCCTGAGTGCCGAGCAC
CCGTTGGGCGCACACTTGCGCGCAGCCCTGCGTCGCGATGGCGAACGTTGCGGCTCGGTTCCGGTTAGTG
TGATTGCTACCGTGGACGCCAAAATTAACAGCCGCTGTAAGATAATCAATCCCTCCGTGGAGAGTGACCC
GTTCCTGGCCATTTCGTACGTGATGAAAGCAGCAGCTAAGCTGGCCGACTACATAGTGGCCTCGCCACAC
GGCCTCCGTCGCAAAAACGCGTACCCGTCCGAGATAGTCGAGGCGTTGGCGACGCACGTAAGCGATTCGC
TCCATTCCCGGGAGGTGGCCGCTGTTTACATTCCGTGCATCGATGAGGAGGTTGTAGAGTTGGATACGCT
CTACATCAGCTCGAATCGCCATTACCTGGATTCGATCGCCGAGCGACTCGGTTTGAAGGACGGCAATCAG
GTTATGATTAGTCGCATGTTTGGCAAGGCGTCGTGTGGTTCCGAGTGTCGTCTGTACTCGGAGATCCCAA
AGAAGTATCTGGACAATTCCAGCGATGCCAGCGGTACTTCCAACGAGGATTCCAGCCATATCGTCAAGAG
CCGCAACGCTCGCGCCTCGTACATCTGTGGTCAGGATATCCATGGTGACGCCATCCTCGCCAGCGTAGGA
TACCGATGGAAGTCGGACGACCTGGACTACGATGATGTGACAGTCAACAGTTTCTACAGGATATGCTGCG
GCATGTCCCCGAATGGTATATACAAAATAAGCAGGCAGGCCGTGATCGCGGCGCAGCTGCCCTTCGCCTT
TACTACGAAGAGCAATTGGCGCGGTCCGTTGCCCCGTGAGATCCTGGGTCTGTTCTGCCACCAGCACCGA
CTGGCGGAACCAATTCTGTCCAGCAGTACCGCGCCGGTGAAGAGTTTGTCCGACATCTTTCGCAGTCACA
AGAAGTTGAAGGTAAGCGGTGTTGACGACGCAAACGAGAACTTGTCCCGCCAGAAGGAAGATACGCCCGG
ACTGGGTCACGGCTTCCGATGTGAGGTTAAGATTTTTACCAAGAGTCAGGACCTGGTACTCGAATGCTCC
CCACGTAAATTCTACGAGAAGGAGAACGATGCCATCCAGAACGCCTCCTTGAAGGCCTTGCTCTGGTTCA
GCAAGTTCTTTGCCGACCTGGACGTTGACGGCGAGCAAAGTTGCGACACTGATGATGATCAGGATACGAA
GAGCAGTAGCCCAAACGTATTCGCCGCCCCCCCCATCTTGCAGAAGGAGCACTCCTCGGAGAGCAAGAAC
ACCAATGTGCTCAGTGCGGAAAAGCGGGTCCAGTCCATCACCAATGGCAGTGTCGTGAGTATTTGCTACT
CCCTCAGCCTGGCCGTCGATCCCGAGTATTCGTCCGATGGCGAAAGCCCCAGGGAGGATAATGAAAGTAA
CGAGGAGATGGAAAGTGAATACAGCGCCAACTGTGAGTCGAGTGTGGAGCTGATTGAGTCGAACGAGGAG
ATCGAGTTCGAGGTCGGCACCGGCAGCATGAACCCGCACATTGAGAGCGAGGTGACCCAAATGACCGTTG
GTGAGTACGCCAGCTTTCGCATGACACCGCCAGACGCGGCAGAGGCACTGATCCTGGCAGTGGGCAGCGA
CACCGTGCGAATCCGCTCCCTGCTGAGCGAGAGGCCATGCCTCAATTACAACATCCTGCTGCTGGGCGTT
AAGGGACCCAGTGAGGAGCGCATGGAGGCCGCCTTCTTCAAGCCCCCTCTCTCGAAGCAACGAGTGGAGT
ATGCCCTGAAGCATATTCGAGAGTCGAGTGCATCGACGCTGGTGGATTTTGGCTGTGGCTCCGGAAGTCT
GTTGGATAGTCTCCTGGACTACCCAACAAGCCTGCAAACGATTATAGGCGTGGACATCTCGCCTAAGGGC
CTCGCCCGTGCCGCGAAGATGCTGCACGTTAAATTGAACAAGGAGGCGTGCAATGTTAAGAGTGCTACTC
TGTACGATGGAAGCATTCTCGAGTTCGACAGCCGCCTGCACGATGTTGACATTGGCACTTGTTTGGAAGT
GATTGAACACATGGAAGAGGATCAAGCCTGCGAGTTTGGTGAAAAGGTGTTGAGTTTGTTCCACCCGAAG
CTGCTCATAGTGAGCACCCCCAATTATGAATTTAACACGATACTGCAGCGCTCGACGCCCGAGACGCAGG
AGGAGAACAACTCCGAGCCACAGCTCCCGAAATTCAGGAACCATGACCATAAATTCGAGTGGACACGGGA
GCAGTTTAATCAATGGGCTTCGAAGCTGGGCAAGCGCCACAACTACTCCGTGGAGTTCAGCGGTGTCGGA
GGCAGTGGCGAGGTGGAACCGGGCTTTGCCAGCCAGATCGCTATATTCCGGCGTGAAGCTAGCTCGGTCG
AGAATGTCGCAGAAAGTAGCATGCAACCCTACAAAGTGATTTGGGAATGGAAGAAGGAGGACGTCGAAAA
AAAGAAGACTGACTTGTAAAAGGGTGGGCGCGCCGACCCAGCTTTC
Features (pLannotate 1.2.2; 21 found; start..end, strand, type, name):
     30..104     +  CDS            small t antigen (fragment): SV40 (simian virus 40) small t antigen
    106..171     +  intron         small t intron: SV40 (simian virus 40) small t antigen intron
    301..321     +  CDS            SV40 NLS: nuclear localization signal of SV40 (simian virus 40) large T antigen
    640..723     +  CDS            large T antigen (fragment): large T antigen from SV40 (simian virus 40)
    746..880     +  polyA_signal   SV40 poly(A) signal: SV40 polyadenylation signal
    898..960     -  CDS            Exo (fragment): 5' to 3' double-stranded DNA exonuclease in the λ Red system; exo; creates 3' single-stranded DNA tails
    959..976     +  promoter       AmpR promoter (fragment): bla
    977..1837    +  CDS            AmpR: β-lactamase; bla; confers resistance to ampicillin, carbenicillin, and related antibiotics
   2008..2596    +  rep_origin     ori: high-copy-number ColE1/pMB1/pBR322/pUC origin of replication
   2779..2832    +  CDS            lacI (fragment): lac repressor; lacI; The lac repressor binds to the lac operator to inhibit transcription in E. coli. This inhibition can be relieved by adding lactose or isopropyl-β-D-thiogalactopyranoside (IPTG).
   2918..5427    +  promoter       Ac5 promoter: Drosophila melanogaster actin 5C promoter
   5545..5610    +  CDS            3xFLAG: three tandem FLAG® epitope tags, followed by an enterokinase cleavage site
   5635..5664    +  CDS            Myc: Myc (human c-Myc proto-oncogene) epitope tag
   5674..5703    +  CDS            Myc: Myc (human c-Myc proto-oncogene) epitope tag
   5713..5742    +  CDS            Myc: Myc (human c-Myc proto-oncogene) epitope tag
   5752..5781    +  CDS            Myc: Myc (human c-Myc proto-oncogene) epitope tag
   5791..5820    +  CDS            Myc: Myc (human c-Myc proto-oncogene) epitope tag
   5854..5883    +  CDS            Myc: Myc (human c-Myc proto-oncogene) epitope tag
   5896..5920    +  protein_bind   attB1: mutant version of attB; recombination site for the Gateway® BP reaction BP Clonase™
   5941..8766    +  CDS            HEN1: HEN1_ARATH - Also known as CRM2. Experimental evidence at protein level: Swiss-Prot protein existence level 1. Methyltransferase that adds a methyl group to the ribose of the last nucleotide of small RNAs (sRNAs). This protects the 3'-end of sRNAs from uridylation activity and subsequent degradation. Can methylate 3'-end of microRNAs (miRNAs), small interfering RNAs (siRNas) and trans-acting small interfering RNAs (ta-siRNAs). Involved in plant development through its role in small RNAs processing. Required for the specification of reproductive organ identities and the probable repression of A
   8786..14      -  protein_bind   attB2 (across the origin): mutant version of attB; recombination site for the Gateway® BP reaction BP Clonase™
