[The description below was written by a language model from this plasmid's Addgene catalogue record and pLannotate feature annotations shown in this document.]
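Description:
pAFMW-AthHEN1 is an 8,796 bp insect expression plasmid made by Gateway recombination of an entry clone carrying Arabidopsis thaliana HEN1, codon-optimised for Drosophila, into the pAFMW destination vector. It is intended for expression in Drosophila S2 cells. In bacteria it is maintained through a high-copy ColE1/pUC-type origin and selected with ampicillin via the β-lactamase gene. The record lists no selectable marker for insect cells, so it appears suited to transient transfection or co-transfection with a separate marker.

The expression cassette is driven by the roughly 2.5 kb Drosophila actin 5C promoter, a strong constitutive promoter in fly cells. Downstream lies the backbone-encoded N-terminal tag, annotated as a 3xFLAG epitope followed by six Myc epitope repeats. This is followed by the attB1 site left by the recombination reaction and the HEN1 open reading frame of about 2.8 kb. The attB2 site follows the coding sequence and spans the sequence origin. After it comes an SV40-derived 3' region containing the small t intron and the SV40 polyadenylation signal, which supply splicing and transcript termination. The short small t, large T, NLS, lacI and λ Exo hits in the annotation are fragments within this SV40 segment or the backbone rather than functional genes.

HEN1 is a methyltransferase that adds a methyl group to the ribose of the 3'-terminal nucleotide of small RNAs, including microRNAs and siRNAs, protecting them from uridylation and degradation. The construct supplies a detectable, immunoprecipitable form of the plant enzyme in fly cells. The associated publication concerns cell-type-specific sequencing of microRNAs from complex animal tissues, which suggests the enzyme is used there to mark small RNAs by methylation.
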