Addgene plasmid #104980: pAFMW-AthHEN1
Purpose: Expression of FLAG Myc tagged A.thaliana-Hen1 (codon optimised for Drosophila) in Drosophila S2 cells
Depositing lab: Stefan Ameres. Depositing organization: Institut fuer Molekulare Biotechnologie (IMBA). Publication: Cell-type specific sequencing of microRNAs from complex animal tissues. Alberti C, Manzenreither RA, Sowemimo I, Burkard TR, Wang J, Mahofsky K, Ameres SL, Cochella L. Nat Methods. 2018 Feb 26. pii: nmeth.4610. doi: 10.1038/nmeth.4610. PubMed 29481550.
Backbone
  Vector backbone: pAFMW
  Backbone manufacturer: Thermofisher
  Backbone size w/o insert (bp): 7727
  Total vector size (bp): 8796
  Modifications to backbone: Gateway cloning of pENTR-D_AthHEN1-DmeCO (entry vector) and pAFMW (destination vector)
  Vector type: Insect Expression
Growth in bacteria
  Bacterial resistance: Ampicillin, 100 μg/mL
  Growth temperature: 37°C
  Growth strain: DH5alpha
  Copy number: Unknown
Gene/Insert
  Gene/Insert name: Hen1
  Species: A. thaliana (mustard weed)
  Insert size (bp): 2829
  Entrez Gene: HEN1 (a.k.a. AT4G20910, CORYMBOSA 2, CRM2, HUA ENHANCER 1, T13K14.70, T13K14_70)
  Promoter: Actin5C
  Tag / fusion protein: FLAG Myc (N terminal on backbone)
  Cloning method: Gateway Cloning
  Sequencing primers: 5′ AC5-fwd; 3′ SV40PolyA-rev
Terms and licenses: Academic/Nonprofit Terms; Industry Terms: Not Available to Industry
How to cite: pAFMW-AthHEN1 was a gift from Stefan Ameres (Addgene plasmid # 104980 ; http://n2t.net/addgene:104980 ; RRID:Addgene_104980)
